LOCUS       Exported 12974 bp ds-DNA circular SYN 08-OCT-2019
DEFINITION  synthetic circular DNA
ACCESSION   .
VERSION     .
KEYWORDS    .
SOURCE      synthetic DNA construct
  ORGANISM  synthetic DNA construct
REFERENCE   1 (bases 1 to 12974)
  AUTHORS   .
  TITLE     Direct Submission
  JOURNAL   Exported Tuesday, Oct 8, 2019 from SnapGene Viewer 4.3.11
            https://www.snapgene.com
FEATURES             Location/Qualifiers
     source          1..12974
                     /organism="synthetic DNA construct"
                     /mol_type="other DNA"
ORIGIN
        1 tggaagggct aattcactcc caaagaagac aagatatcct tgatctgtgg atctaccaca
       61 cacaaggcta cttccctgat tagcagaact acacaccagg gccaggggtc agatatccac
      121 tgacctttgg atggtgctac aagctagtac cagttgagcc agataaggta gaagaggcca
      181 ataaaggaga gaacaccagc ttgttacacc ctgtgagcct gcatgggatg gatgacccgg
      241 agagagaagt gttagagtgg aggtttgaca gccgcctagc atttcatcac gtggcccgag
      301 agctgcatcc ggagtacttc aagaactgct gatatcgagc ttgctacaag ggactttccg
      361 ctggggactt tccagggagg cgtggcctgg gcgggactgg ggagtggcga gccctcagat
      421 cctgcatata agcagctgct ttttgcctgt actgggtctc tctggttaga ccagatctga
      481 gcctgggagc tctctggcta actagggaac ccactgctta agcctcaata aagcttgcct
      541 tgagtgcttc aagtagtgtg tgcccgtctg ttgtgtgact ctggtaacta gagatccctc
      601 agaccctttt agtcagtgtg gaaaatctct agcagtggcg cccgaacagg gacttgaaag
      661 cgaaagggaa accagaggag ctctctcgac gcaggactcg gcttgctgaa gcgcgcacgg
      721 caagaggcga ggggcggcga ctggtgagta cgccaaaaat tttgactagc ggaggctaga
      781 aggagagaga tgggtgcgag agcgtcagta ttaagcgggg gagaattaga tcgcgatggg
      841 aaaaaattcg gttaaggcca gggggaaaga aaaaatataa attaaaacat atagtatggg
      901 caagcaggga gctagaacga ttcgcagtta atcctggcct gttagaaaca tcagaaggct
      961 gtagacaaat actgggacag ctacaaccat cccttcagac aggatcagaa gaacttagat
     1021 cattatataa tacagtagca accctctatt gtgtgcatca aaggatagag ataaaagaca
     1081 ccaaggaagc tttagacaag atagaggaag agcaaaacaa aagtaagacc accgcacagc
     1141 aagcggccgg ccgctgatct tcagacctgg aggaggagat atgagggaca attggagaag
     1201 tgaattatat aaatataaag tagtaaaaat tgaaccatta ggagtagcac ccaccaaggc
     1261 aaagagaaga gtggtgcaga gagaaaaaag agcagtggga ataggagctt tgttccttgg
     1321 gttcttggga gcagcaggaa gcactatggg cgcagcgtca atgacgctga cggtacaggc
     1381 cagacaatta ttgtctggta tagtgcagca gcagaacaat ttgctgaggg ctattgaggc
     1441 gcaacagcat ctgttgcaac tcacagtctg gggcatcaag cagctccagg caagaatcct
     1501 ggctgtggaa agatacctaa aggatcaaca gctcctgggg atttggggtt gctctggaaa
     1561 actcatttgc accactgctg tgccttggaa tgctagttgg agtaataaat ctctggaaca
     1621 gatttggaat cacacgacct ggatggagtg ggacagagaa attaacaatt acacaagctt
     1681 aatacactcc ttaattgaag aatcgcaaaa ccagcaagaa aagaatgaac aagaattatt
     1741 ggaattagat aaatgggcaa gtttgtggaa ttggtttaac ataacaaatt ggctgtggta
     1801 tataaaatta ttcataatga tagtaggagg cttggtaggt ttaagaatag tttttgctgt
     1861 actttctata gtgaatagag ttaggcaggg atattcacca ttatcgtttc agacccacct
     1921 cccaaccccg aggggacccg acaggcccga aggaatagaa gaagaaggtg gagagagaga
     1981 cagagacaga tccattcgat tagtgaacgg atctcgacgg tatcgccgaa ttcacaaatg
     2041 gcagtattca tccacaattt taaaagaaaa ggggggattg gggggtacag tgcaggggaa
     2101 agaatagtag acataatagc aacagacata caaactaaag aattacaaaa acaaattaca
     2161 aaaattcaaa attttcgggt ttattacagg gacagcagag atccagtttg gactaggatc
     2221 ctttaccact ccctatcagt gatagagaaa agtgaaagtc gagtttacca ctccctatca
     2281 gtgatagaga aaagtgaaag tcgagtttac cactccctat cagtgataga gaaaagtgaa
     2341 agtcgagttt accactccct atcagtgata gagaaaagtg aaagtcgagt ttaccactcc
     2401 ctatcagtga tagagaaaag tgaaagtcga gtttaccact ccctatcagt gatagagaaa
     2461 agtgaaagtc gagtttacca ctccctatca gtgatagaga aaagtgaaag tcgagctcgg
     2521 tacccgggtc gaggtaggcg tgtacggtgg gaggcctata taagcagagc tcgtttagtg
     2581 aaccgtcaga tcgcctggag acgccatcca cgctgttttg acctccatag aagacaccgg
     2641 gaccgatcca gcctccgcgg ccccgaacta gtccagtgtg gtggaattct gcagatatca
     2701 acaagtttgt acaaaaaagc aggctttcaa ggaaccaatt cagtcgactg gatccggtac
     2761 caccatggac tacaaagacc atgacggtga ttataaagat catgacatcg attacaagga
     2821 tgacgatgac aagcttgcgg ccgcggctaa gacccctagt gaccatctgc tgtccaccct
     2881 ggaggagctg gtgccctatg acttcgagaa gttcaagttc aagctgcaga acaccagtgt
     2941 gcagaaggag cactccagga tcccccggag ccagatccag agagccaggc cggtgaagat
     3001 ggccactctg ctggtcacct actatgggga agagtacgcc gtgcagctca ccctgcaggt
     3061 cctgcgggcc atcaaccagc gcctgctggc cgaggagctc cacagggcag ccattcagga
     3121 atattccaca caagaaaacg gcacagatga ttccgcagcg tccagctccc tgggggagaa
     3181 caagcccagg agcctgaaga ctccagacca ccccgagggg aacgagggga acggccctcg
     3241 gccgtacggg ggcggagctg ccagcctgcg gtgcagccag cccgaggccg ggagggggct
     3301 gtcgaggaag cccctgagca aacgcagaga gaaggcctcg gagggcctgg acgcgcaggg
     3361 caagcctcgg acccggagcc cggccctgcc gggcgggaga agccccggcc cctgcagggc
     3421 gctagagggg ggccaggccg aggtccggct gcgcagaaac gccagctccg cggggaggct
     3481 gcaggggctg gcggggggcg ccccggggca gaaggagtgc aggcccttcg aagtgtacct
     3541 gccctcggga aagatgcgac ctagaagcct tgaggtcacc atttctacag gggagaaggc
     3601 gcccgcaaat ccagaaattc tcctgactct agaggaaaag acagctgcga atctggactc
     3661 ggcaacagaa ccccgggcaa ggcccactcc ggatggaggg gcatctgcgg acctgaagga
     3721 aggccctgga aatccagaac attcggtcac cggaaggcca ccagacacgg ctgcgagtcc
     3781 ccgctgccac gcccaggaag gagacccagt tgacggtacc tgtgtgcgtg attcctgcag
     3841 cttccccgag gcagtttctg ggcaccccca ggcctcaggc agccgctcac ctggctgccc
     3901 ccggtgccag gactcccatg aaaggaagag cccgggaagc ctaagctccc agcccctgcc
     3961 acagtgtaag cgccacctga agcaggtcca gctgctcttc tgtgaggatc acgatgagcc
     4021 catctgcctc atctgcagtc tgagtcagga gcaccaaggc caccgggtgc gccccattga
     4081 ggaggtcgcc ctggaacaca agaagaaaat tcagaagcag ctggagcatc tgaagaagct
     4141 gagaaaatca ggggaggagc agcgatccta tggggaggag aaggcagtga gctttctgaa
     4201 acaaactgaa gcgctgaagc agcgggtgca gaggaagctg gagcaggtgt actacttcct
     4261 ggagcagcaa gagcatttct ttgtggcctc actggaggac gtgggccaga tggttgggca
     4321 gatcaggaag gcatatgaca cccgcgtatc ccaggacatc gccctgctcg atgcgctgat
     4381 tggggaactg gaggccaagg agtgccagtc agaatgggaa cttctgcagg acattggaga
     4441 catcttgcac agggctaaga cagtgcctgt ccctgaaaag tggaccactc ctcaagagat
     4501 aaaacaaaag atccaactcc tccaccagaa gtcagagttt gtggagaaga gcacaaagta
     4561 cttctcagaa accctgcgtt cagaaatgga aatgttcaat gttccagagc tgattggcgc
     4621 tcaggcacat gctgttaatg tgattctgga tgcagaaacc gcttacccca acctcatctt
     4681 ctctgatgat ctgaagagtg ttagacttgg aaacaagtgg gagaggctgc ctgatggccc
     4741 gcaaagattt gacagctgta tcattgttct gggctctccg agtttcctct ctggccgccg
     4801 ttactgggag gtggaggttg gagacaagac agcatggatc ctgggagcct gcaagacatc
     4861 cataagcagg aaagggaaca tgactctgtc gccagagaat ggctactggg tggtgataat
     4921 gatgaaggaa aatgagtacc aggcgtccag cgttcccccg acccgcctgc taataaagga
     4981 gcctcccaag cgtgtgggca tcttcgtgga ctacagagtt ggaagcatct ccttttacaa
     5041 tgtgacagcc agatcccaca tctatacatt cgccagctgc tctttctctg ggccccttca
     5101 acctatcttc agccctggga cacgtgatgg agggaagaac acagctcctc tgactatctg
     5161 tccagtgggt ggtcaggggc ctgactgact cgagatatct agacccagct ttcttgtaca
     5221 aagtggttga tatccagcac agtggcggcc gctcgagtct agagggcccg cggttcgaat
     5281 acccatacga cgtcccagac tacgcttagt aatgattaat taaactagaa attctaccgg
     5341 gtaggggagg cgcttttccc aaggcagtct ggagtaaccc acccaagatc tggcctccgc
     5401 gccgggtttt ggcgcctccc gcgggcgccc ccctcctcac ggcgagccgc gtaagatctg
     5461 gcctccgcgc cgggttttgg cgcctcccgc gggcgccccc ctcctcacgg cgagcctagt
     5521 cgtgaggctc cggtgcccgt cagtgggcag agcgcacatc gcccacagtc cccgagaagt
     5581 tggggggagg ggtcggcaat tgaaccggtg cctagagaag gtggcgcggg gtaaactggg
     5641 aaagtgatgt cgtgtactgg ctccgccttt ttcccgaggg tgggggagaa ccgtatataa
     5701 gtgcagtagt cgccgtgaac gttctttttc gcaacgggtt tgccgccaga acacaggtaa
     5761 gtgccgtgtg tggttcccgc gggcctggcc tctttacggg ttatggccct tgcgtgcctt
     5821 gaattacttc cacctggctg cagtacgtga ttcttgatcc cgagcttcgg gttggaagtg
     5881 ggtgggagag ttcgaggcct tgcgcttaag gagccccttc gcctcgtgct tgagttgagg
     5941 cctggcctgg gcgctggggc cgccgcgtgc gaatctggtg gcaccttcgc gcctgtctcg
     6001 ctgctttcga taagtctcta gccatttaaa atttttgatg acctgctgcg acgctttttt
     6061 tctggcaaga tagtcttgta aatgcgggcc aagatctgca cactggtatt tcggtttttg
     6121 gggccgcggg cggcgacggg gcccgtgcgt cccagcgcac atgttcggcg aggcggggcc
     6181 tgcgagcgcg gccaccgaga atcggacggg ggtagtctca agctggccgg cctgctctgg
     6241 tgcctggcct cgcgccgccg tgtatcgccc cgccctgggc ggcaaggctg gcccggtcgg
     6301 caccagttgc gtgagcggaa agatggccgc ttcccggccc tgctgcaggg agctcaaaat
     6361 ggaggacgcg gcgctcggga gagcgggcgg gtgagtcacc cacacaaagg aaaagggcct
     6421 ttccgtcctc agccgtcgct tcatgtgact ccacggagta ccgggcgccg tccaggcacc
     6481 tcgattagtt ctcgagcttt tggagtacgt cgtctttagg ttggggggag gggttttatg
     6541 cgatggagtt tccccacact gagtgggtgg agactgaagt taggccagct tggcacttga
     6601 tgtaattctc cttggaattt gccctttttg agtttggatc ttggttcatt ctcaagcctc
     6661 agacagtggt tcaaagtttt tttcttccat ttcaggtgtc gtgaagcggc cgccatgcta
     6721 gtaaattgtc cgctaaattc tggccgtttt tggctttttt gttagacgga tccataactt
     6781 cgtataatgt atgctatacg aagttatgcc accatgtcta gactggacaa gagcaaagtc
     6841 ataaacggag ctctggaatt actcaatggt gtcggtatcg aaggcctgac gacaaggaaa
     6901 ctcgctcaaa agctgggagt tgagcagcct accctgtact ggcacgtgaa gaacaagcgg
     6961 gccctgctcg atgccctgcc aatcgagatg ctggacaggc atcataccca cttctgcccc
     7021 ctggaaggcg agtcatggca agactttctg cggaacaacg ccaagtcata ccgctgtgct
     7081 ctcctctcac atcgcgacgg ggctaaagtg catctcggca cccgcccaac agagaaacag
     7141 tacgaaaccc tggaaaatca gctcgcgttc ctgtgtcagc aaggcttctc cctggagaac
     7201 gcactgtacg ctctgtccgc cgtgggccac tttacactgg gctgcgtatt ggaggaacag
     7261 gagcatcaag tagcaaaaga ggaaagagag acacctacca ccgattctat gcccccactt
     7321 ctgagacaag caattgagct gttcgaccgg cagggagccg aacctgcctt ccttttcggc
     7381 ctggaactaa tcatatgtgg cctggagaaa cagctaaagt gcgaaagcgg cgggccgacc
     7441 gacgcccttg acgattttga cttagacatg ctcccagccg atgcccttga cgactttgac
     7501 cttgatatgc tgcctgctga cgctcttgac gattttgacc ttgacatgct ccccgggtaa
     7561 ctaagtaagg atccgcggcc gcactagagg aattccgccc ctctcccccc cccccctctc
     7621 cctccccccc ccctaacgtt actggccgaa gccgcttgga ataaggccgg tgtgcgtttg
     7681 tctatatgtt attttccacc atattgccgt cttttggcaa tgtgagggcc cggaaacctg
     7741 gccctgtctt cttgacgagc attcctaggg gtctttcccc tctcgccaaa ggaatgcaag
     7801 gtctgttgaa tgtcgtgaag gaagcagttc ctctggaagc ttcttgaaga caaacaacgt
     7861 ctgtagcgac cctttgcagg cagcggaacc ccccacctgg cgacaggtgc ctctgcggcc
     7921 aaaagccacg tgtataagat acacctgcaa aggcggcaca accccagtgc cacgttgtga
     7981 gttggatagt tgtggaaaga gtcaaatggc tctcctcaag cgtattcaac aaggggctga
     8041 aggatgccca gaaggtaccc cattgtatgg gatctgatct ggggcctcgg tgcacatgct
     8101 ttacatgtgt ttagtcgagg ttaaaaaaac gtctaggccc cccgaaccac ggggacgtgg
     8161 ttttcctttg aaaaacacga tgataagctt accggtccac catggtgagc aagggcgagg
     8221 agctgttcac cggggtggtg cccatcctgg tcgagctgga cggcgacgta aacggccaca
     8281 agttcagcgt gtccggcgag ggcgagggcg atgccaccta cggcaagctg accctgaagt
     8341 tcatctgcac caccggcaag ctgcccgtgc cctggcccac cctcgtgacc accctgacct
     8401 acggcgtgca gtgcttcagc cgctaccccg accacatgaa gcagcacgac ttcttcaagt
     8461 ccgccatgcc cgaaggctac gtccaggagc gcaccatctt cttcaaggac gacggcaact
     8521 acaagacccg cgccgaggtg aagttcgagg gcgacaccct ggtgaaccgc atcgagctga
     8581 agggcatcga cttcaaggag gacggcaaca tcctggggca caagctggag tacaactaca
     8641 acagccacaa cgtctatatc atggccgaca agcagaagaa cggcatcaag gtgaacttca
     8701 agatccgcca caacatcgag gacggcagcg tgcagctcgc cgaccactac cagcagaaca
     8761 cccccatcgg cgacggcccc gtgctgctgc ccgacaacca ctacctgagc acccagtccg
     8821 ccctgagcaa agaccccaac gagaagcgcg atcacatggt cctgctggag ttcgtgaccg
     8881 ccgccgggat cactctcggc atggacgagc tgtacaagta agcatgcccg acggcgagga
     8941 tctcgtcgtg acccatggcg atgcctgctt gccgaatatc atggtggaaa atggccgctt
     9001 ttctggattc atcgactgtg gccggctggg tgtggcggac cgctatcagg acatagcgtt
     9061 ggctacccgt gatattgctg aagagcttgg cggcgaatgg gctgaccgct tcctcgtgct
     9121 ttacggtatc gccgctcccg attcgcagcg catcgccttc tatcgccttc ttgacgagtt
     9181 cttctgatgt acaagtaaag cggccgcgac tctagatcat aatcagccat accacatttg
     9241 tagaggtttt acttgcttta aaaaacctcc cacacctccc cctgaacctg aaacataaaa
     9301 tgaatgcaat tgttgttgtt tagtccctcc caattcgata tcaagcttat cgcgatagat
     9361 cctaatcaac ctctggatta caaaatttgt gaaagattga ctggtattct taactatgtt
     9421 gctcctttta cgctatgtgg atacgctgct ttaatgcctt tgtatcatgc tattgcttcc
     9481 cgtatggctt tcattttctc ctccttgtat aaatcctggt tgctgtctct ttatgaggag
     9541 ttgtggcccg ttgtcaggca acgtggcgtg gtgtgcactg tgtttgctga cgcaaccccc
     9601 actggttggg gcattgccac cacctgtcag ctcctttccg ggactttcgc tttccccctc
     9661 cctattgcca cggcggaact catcgccgcc tgccttgccc gctgctggac aggggctcgg
     9721 ctgttgggca ctgacaattc cgtggtgttg tcggggaaat catcgtcctt tccttggctg
     9781 ctcgcctgtg ttgccacctg gattctgcgc gggacgtcct tctgctacgt cccttcggcc
     9841 ctcaatccag cggaccttcc ttcccgcggc ctgctgccgg ctctgcggcc tcttccgcgt
     9901 cttcgccttc gccctcagac gagtcggatc tccctttggg ccgcctcccc gcctgagatc
     9961 ctttaagacc aatgacttac aaggcagctg tagatcttag ccacttttta aaagaaaagg
    10021 ggggactgga agggctaatt cactcccaac gaagacaaga tctgcttttt gcttgtactg
    10081 ggtctctctg gttagaccag atctgagcct gggagctctc tggctaacta gggaacccac
    10141 tgcttaagcc tcaataaagc ttgccttgag tgcttcaagt agtgtgtgcc cgtctgttgt
    10201 gtgactctgg taactagaga tccctcagac ccttttagtc agtgtggaaa atctctagca
    10261 gtagtagttc atgtcatctt attattcagt atttataact tgcaaagaaa tgaatatcag
    10321 agagtgagag gcccgggtta attaaggaaa gggctagatc attcttgaag acgaaagggc
    10381 ctcgtgatac gcctattttt ataggttaat gtcatgataa taatggtttc ttagacgtca
    10441 ggtggcactt ttcggggaaa tgtgcgcgga acccctattt gtttattttt ctaaatacat
    10501 tcaaatatgt atccgctcat gagacaataa ccctgataaa tgcttcaata atattgaaaa
    10561 aggaagagta tgagtattca acatttccgt gtcgccctta ttcccttttt tgcggcattt
    10621 tgccttcctg tttttgctca cccagaaacg ctggtgaaag taaaagatgc tgaagatcag
    10681 ttgggtgcac gagtgggtta catcgaactg gatctcaaca gcggtaagat ccttgagagt
    10741 tttcgccccg aagaacgttt tccaatgatg agcactttta aagttctgct atgtggcgcg
    10801 gtattatccc gtgttgacgc cgggcaagag caactcggtc gccgcataca ctattctcag
    10861 aatgacttgg ttgagtactc accagtcaca gaaaagcatc ttacggatgg catgacagta
    10921 agagaattat gcagtgctgc cataaccatg agtgataaca ctgcggccaa cttacttctg
    10981 acaacgatcg gaggaccgaa ggagctaacc gcttttttgc acaacatggg ggatcatgta
    11041 actcgccttg atcgttggga accggagctg aatgaagcca taccaaacga cgagcgtgac
    11101 accacgatgc ctgtagcaat ggcaacaacg ttgcgcaaac tattaactgg cgaactactt
    11161 actctagctt cccggcaaca attaatagac tggatggagg cggataaagt tgcaggacca
    11221 cttctgcgct cggcccttcc ggctggctgg tttattgctg ataaatctgg agccggtgag
    11281 cgtgggtctc gcggtatcat tgcagcactg gggccagatg gtaagccctc ccgtatcgta
    11341 gttatctaca cgacggggag tcaggcaact atggatgaac gaaatagaca gatcgctgag
    11401 ataggtgcct cactgattaa gcattggtaa ctgtcagacc aagtttactc atatatactt
    11461 tagattgatt taaaacttca tttttaattt aaaaggatct aggtgaagat cctttttgat
    11521 aatctcatga ccaaaatccc ttaacgtgag ttttcgttcc actgagcgtc agaccccgta
    11581 gaaaagatca aaggatcttc ttgagatcct ttttttctgc gcgtaatctg ctgcttgcaa
    11641 acaaaaaaac caccgctacc agcggtggtt tgtttgccgg atcaagagct accaactctt
    11701 tttccgaagg taactggctt cagcagagcg cagataccaa atactgttct tctagtgtag
    11761 ccgtagttag gccaccactt caagaactct gtagcaccgc ctacatacct cgctctgcta
    11821 atcctgttac cagtggctgc tgccagtggc gataagtcgt gtcttaccgg gttggactca
    11881 agacgatagt taccggataa ggcgcagcgg tcgggctgaa cggggggttc gtgcacacag
    11941 cccagcttgg agcgaacgac ctacaccgaa ctgagatacc tacagcgtga gctatgagaa
    12001 agcgccacgc ttcccgaagg gagaaaggcg gacaggtatc cggtaagcgg cagggtcgga
    12061 acaggagagc gcacgaggga gcttccaggg ggaaacgcct ggtatcttta tagtcctgtc
    12121 gggtttcgcc acctctgact tgagcgtcga tttttgtgat gctcgtcagg ggggcggagc
    12181 ctatggaaaa acgccagcaa cgcggccttt ttacggttcc tggccttttg ctggcctttt
    12241 gctcacatgt tctttcctgc gttatcccct gattctgtgg ataaccgtat taccgccttt
    12301 gagtgagctg ataccgctcg ccgcagccga acgaccgagc gcagcgagtc agtgagcgag
    12361 gaagcggaag agcgcccaat acgcaaaccg cctctccccg cgcgttggcc gattcattaa
    12421 tgcagcaagc tcatggctga ctaatttttt ttatttatgc agaggccgag gccgcctcgg
    12481 cctctgagct attccagaag tagtgaggag gcttttttgg aggcctaggc ttttgcaaaa
    12541 agctccccgt ggcacgacag gtttcccgac tggaaagcgg gcagtgagcg caacgcaatt
    12601 aatgtgagtt agctcactca ttaggcaccc caggctttac actttatgct tccggctcgt
    12661 atgttgtgtg gaattgtgag cggataacaa tttcacacag gaaacagcta tgacatgatt
    12721 acgaatttca caaataaagc atttttttca ctgcattcta gttgtggttt gtccaaactc
    12781 atcaatgtat cttatcatgt ctggatcaac tggataactc aagctaacca aaatcatccc
    12841 aaacttccca ccccataccc tattaccact gccaattacc tgtggtttca tttactctaa
    12901 acctgtgatt cctctgaatt attttcattt taaagaaatt gtatttgtta aatatgtact
    12961 acaaacttag tagt
//
