>Addgene plasmid #134712 | p21-P369S-MEFV | addgene full sequence | sequence record 266166 | Addgene NGS Result
TGGAAGGGCTAATTCACTCCCAAAGAAGACAAGATATCCTTGATCTGTGGATCTACCACACACAAGGCTA
CTTCCCTGATTAGCAGAACTACACACCAGGGCCAGGGGTCAGATATCCACTGACCTTTGGATGGTGCTAC
AAGCTAGTACCAGTTGAGCCAGATAAGGTAGAAGAGGCCAATAAAGGAGAGAACACCAGCTTGTTACACC
CTGTGAGCCTGCATGGGATGGATGACCCGGAGAGAGAAGTGTTAGAGTGGAGGTTTGACAGCCGCCTAGC
ATTTCATCACGTGGCCCGAGAGCTGCATCCGGAGTACTTCAAGAACTGCTGATATCGAGCTTGCTACAAG
GGACTTTCCGCTGGGGACTTTCCAGGGAGGCGTGGCCTGGGCGGGACTGGGGAGTGGCGAGCCCTCAGAT
CCTGCATATAAGCAGCTGCTTTTTGCCTGTACTGGGTCTCTCTGGTTAGACCAGATCTGAGCCTGGGAGC
TCTCTGGCTAACTAGGGAACCCACTGCTTAAGCCTCAATAAAGCTTGCCTTGAGTGCTTCAAGTAGTGTG
TGCCCGTCTGTTGTGTGACTCTGGTAACTAGAGATCCCTCAGACCCTTTTAGTCAGTGTGGAAAATCTCT
AGCAGTGGCGCCCGAACAGGGACTTGAAAGCGAAAGGGAAACCAGAGGAGCTCTCTCGACGCAGGACTCG
GCTTGCTGAAGCGCGCACGGCAAGAGGCGAGGGGCGGCGACTGGTGAGTACGCCAAAAATTTTGACTAGC
GGAGGCTAGAAGGAGAGAGATGGGTGCGAGAGCGTCAGTATTAAGCGGGGGAGAATTAGATCGCGATGGG
AAAAAATTCGGTTAAGGCCAGGGGGAAAGAAAAAATATAAATTAAAACATATAGTATGGGCAAGCAGGGA
GCTAGAACGATTCGCAGTTAATCCTGGCCTGTTAGAAACATCAGAAGGCTGTAGACAAATACTGGGACAG
CTACAACCATCCCTTCAGACAGGATCAGAAGAACTTAGATCATTATATAATACAGTAGCAACCCTCTATT
GTGTGCATCAAAGGATAGAGATAAAAGACACCAAGGAAGCTTTAGACAAGATAGAGGAAGAGCAAAACAA
AAGTAAGACCACCGCACAGCAAGCGGCCGGCCGCTGATCTTCAGACCTGGAGGAGGAGATATGAGGGACA
ATTGGAGAAGTGAATTATATAAATATAAAGTAGTAAAAATTGAACCATTAGGAGTAGCACCCACCAAGGC
AAAGAGAAGAGTGGTGCAGAGAGAAAAAAGAGCAGTGGGAATAGGAGCTTTGTTCCTTGGGTTCTTGGGA
GCAGCAGGAAGCACTATGGGCGCAGCGTCAATGACGCTGACGGTACAGGCCAGACAATTATTGTCTGGTA
TAGTGCAGCAGCAGAACAATTTGCTGAGGGCTATTGAGGCGCAACAGCATCTGTTGCAACTCACAGTCTG
GGGCATCAAGCAGCTCCAGGCAAGAATCCTGGCTGTGGAAAGATACCTAAAGGATCAACAGCTCCTGGGG
ATTTGGGGTTGCTCTGGAAAACTCATTTGCACCACTGCTGTGCCTTGGAATGCTAGTTGGAGTAATAAAT
CTCTGGAACAGATTTGGAATCACACGACCTGGATGGAGTGGGACAGAGAAATTAACAATTACACAAGCTT
AATACACTCCTTAATTGAAGAATCGCAAAACCAGCAAGAAAAGAATGAACAAGAATTATTGGAATTAGAT
AAATGGGCAAGTTTGTGGAATTGGTTTAACATAACAAATTGGCTGTGGTATATAAAATTATTCATAATGA
TAGTAGGAGGCTTGGTAGGTTTAAGAATAGTTTTTGCTGTACTTTCTATAGTGAATAGAGTTAGGCAGGG
ATATTCACCATTATCGTTTCAGACCCACCTCCCAACCCCGAGGGGACCCGACAGGCCCGAAGGAATAGAA
GAAGAAGGTGGAGAGAGAGACAGAGACAGATCCATTCGATTAGTGAACGGATCTCGACGGTATCGCCGAA
TTCACAAATGGCAGTATTCATCCACAATTTTAAAAGAAAAGGGGGGATTGGGGGGTACAGTGCAGGGGAA
AGAATAGTAGACATAATAGCAACAGACATACAAACTAAAGAATTACAAAAACAAATTACAAAAATTCAAA
ATTTTCGGGTTTATTACAGGGACAGCAGAGATCCAGTTTGGACTAGGATCCTTTACCACTCCCTATCAGT
GATAGAGAAAAGTGAAAGTCGAGTTTACCACTCCCTATCAGTGATAGAGAAAAGTGAAAGTCGAGTTTAC
CACTCCCTATCAGTGATAGAGAAAAGTGAAAGTCGAGTTTACCACTCCCTATCAGTGATAGAGAAAAGTG
AAAGTCGAGTTTACCACTCCCTATCAGTGATAGAGAAAAGTGAAAGTCGAGTTTACCACTCCCTATCAGT
GATAGAGAAAAGTGAAAGTCGAGTTTACCACTCCCTATCAGTGATAGAGAAAAGTGAAAGTCGAGCTCGG
TACCCGGGTCGAGGTAGGCGTGTACGGTGGGAGGCCTATATAAGCAGAGCTCGTTTAGTGAACCGTCAGA
TCGCCTGGAGACGCCATCCACGCTGTTTTGACCTCCATAGAAGACACCGGGACCGATCCAGCCTCCGCGG
CCCCGAACTAGTCCAGTGTGGTGGAATTCTGCAGATATCAACAAGTTTGTACAAAAAAGCAGGCTTTAAA
GGAACCAATTCAGTCGACTGGATCCGGTACCACCATGGACTACAAAGACCATGACGGTGATTATAAAGAT
CATGACATCGATTACAAGGATGACGATGACAAGCTTGCGGCCGCGGCTAAGACCCCTAGTGACCATCTGC
TGTCCACCCTGGAGGAGCTGGTGCCCTATGACTTCGAGAAGTTCAAGTTCAAGCTGCAGAACACCAGTGT
GCAGAAGGAGCACTCCAGGATCCCCCGGAGCCAGATCCAGAGAGCCAGGCCGGTGAAGATGGCCACTCTG
CTGGTCACCTACTATGGGGAAGAGTACGCCGTGCAGCTCACCCTGCAGGTCCTGCGGGCCATCAACCAGC
GCCTGCTGGCCGAGGAGCTCCACAGGGCAGCCATTCAGGAATATTCCACACAAGAAAACGGCACAGATGA
TTCCGCAGCGTCCAGCTCCCTGGGGGAGAACAAGCCCAGGAGCCTGAAGACTCCAGACCACCCCGAGGGG
AACGAGGGGAACGGCCCTCGGCCGTACGGGGGCGGAGCTGCCAGCCTGCGGTGCAGCCAGCCCGAGGCCG
GGAGGGGGCTGTCGAGGAAGCCCCTGAGCAAACGCAGAGAGAAGGCCTCGGAGGGCCTGGACGCGCAGGG
CAAGCCTCGGACCCGGAGCCCGGCCCTGCCGGGCGGGAGAAGCCCCGGCCCCTGCAGGGCGCTAGAGGGG
GGCCAGGCCGAGGTCCGGCTGCGCAGAAACGCCAGCTCCGCGGGGAGGCTGCAGGGGCTGGCGGGGGGCG
CCCCGGGGCAGAAGGAGTGCAGGCCCTTCGAAGTGTACCTGCCCTCGGGAAAGATGCGACCTAGAAGCCT
TGAGGTCACCATTTCTACAGGGGAGAAGGCGCCCGCAAATCCAGAAATTCTCCTGACTCTAGAGGAAAAG
ACAGCTGCGAATCTGGACTCGGCAACAGAACCCCGGGCAAGGCCCACTCCGGATGGAGGGGCATCTGCGG
ACCTGAAGGAAGGCCCTGGAAATCCAGAACATTCGGTCACCGGAAGGCCACCAGACACGGCTGCGAGTCC
CCGCTGCCACGCCCAGGAAGGAGACCCAGTTGACGGTACCTGTGTGCGTGATTCCTGCAGCTTCCCCGAG
GCAGTTTCTGGGCACCCCCAGGCCTCAGGCAGCCGCTCACCTGGCTGCCCCCGGTGCCAGGACTCCCATG
AAAGGAAGAGCCCGGGAAGCCTAAGCTCCCAGCCCCTGCCACAGTGTAAGCGCCACCTGAAGCAGGTCCA
GCTGCTCTTCTGTGAGGATCACGATGAGCCCATCTGCCTCATCTGCAGTCTGAGTCAGGAGCACCAAGGC
CACCGGGTGCGCCCCATTGAGGAGGTCGCCCTGGAACACAAGAAGAAAATTCAGAAGCAGCTGGAGCATC
TGAAGAAGCTGAGAAAATCAGGGGAGGAGCAGCGATCCTATGGGGAGGAGAAGGCAGTGAGCTTTCTGAA
ACAAACTGAAGCGCTGAAGCAGCGGGTGCAGAGGAAGCTGGAGCAGGTGTACTACTTCCTGGAGCAGCAA
GAGCATTTCTTTGTGGCCTCACTGGAGGACGTGGGCCAGATGGTTGGGCAGATCAGGAAGGCATATGACA
CCCGCGTATCCCAGGACATCGCCCTGCTCGATGCGCTGATTGGGGAACTGGAGGCCAAGGAGTGCCAGTC
AGAATGGGAACTTCTGCAGGACATTGGAGACATCTTGCACAGGGCTAAGACAGTGCCTGTCCCTGAAAAG
TGGACCACTCCTCAAGAGATAAAACAAAAGATCCAACTCCTCCACCAGAAGTCAGAGTTTGTGGAGAAGA
GCACAAAGTACTTCTCAGAAACCCTGCGTTCAGAAATGGAAATGTTCAATGTTCCAGAGCTGATTGGCGC
TCAGGCACATGCTGTTAATGTGATTCTGGATGCAGAAACCGCTTACCCCAACCTCATCTTCTCTGATGAT
CTGAAGAGTGTTAGACTTGGAAACAAGTGGGAGAGGCTGCCTGATGGCCCGCAAAGATTTGACAGCTGTA
TCATTGTTCTGGGCTCTCCGAGTTTCCTCTCTGGCCGCCGTTACTGGGAGGTGGAGGTTGGAGACAAGAC
AGCATGGATCCTGGGAGCCTGCAAGACATCCATAAGCAGGAAAGGGAACATGACTCTGTCGCCAGAGAAT
GGCTACTGGGTGGTGATAATGATGAAGGAAAATGAGTACCAGGCGTCCAGCGTTCCCCCGACCCGCCTGC
TAATAAAGGAGCCTCCCAAGCGTGTGGGCATCTTCGTGGACTACAGAGTTGGAAGCATCTCCTTTTACAA
TGTGACAGCCAGATCCCACATCTATACATTCGCCAGCTGCTCTTTCTCTGGGCCCCTTCAACCTATCTTC
AGCCCTGGGACACGTGATGGAGGGAAGAACACAGCTCCTCTGACTATCTGTCCAGTGGGTGGTCAGGGGC
CTGACTGACTCGAGATATCTAGACCCAGCTTTCTTGTACAAAGTGGTTGATATCCAGCACAGTGGCGGCC
GCTCGAGTCTAGAGGGCCCGCGGTTCGAATACCCATACGACGTCCCAGACTACGCTTAGTAATGATTAAT
TAAACTAGAAATTCTACCGGGTAGGGGAGGCGCTTTTCCCAAGGCAGTCTGGAGTAACCCACCCAAGATC
TGGCCTCCGCGCCGGGTTTTGGCGCCTCCCGCGGGCGCCCCCCTCCTCACGGCGAGCCGCGTAAGATCTG
GCCTCCGCGCCGGGTTTTGGCGCCTCCCGCGGGCGCCCCCCTCCTCACGGCGAGCCTAGTCGTGAGGCTC
CGGTGCCCGTCAGTGGGCAGAGCGCACATCGCCCACAGTCCCCGAGAAGTTGGGGGGAGGGGTCGGCAAT
TGAACCGGTGCCTAGAGAAGGTGGCGCGGGGTAAACTGGGAAAGTGATGTCGTGTACTGGCTCCGCCTTT
TTCCCGAGGGTGGGGGAGAACCGTATATAAGTGCAGTAGTCGCCGTGAACGTTCTTTTTCGCAACGGGTT
TGCCGCCAGAACACAGGTAAGTGCCGTGTGTGGTTCCCGCGGGCCTGGCCTCTTTACGGGTTATGGCCCT
TGCGTGCCTTGAATTACTTCCACCTGGCTGCAGTACGTGATTCTTGATCCCGAGCTTCGGGTTGGAAGTG
GGTGGGAGAGTTCGAGGCCTTGCGCTTAAGGAGCCCCTTCGCCTCGTGCTTGAGTTGAGGCCTGGCCTGG
GCGCTGGGGCCGCCGCGTGCGAATCTGGTGGCACCTTCGCGCCTGTCTCGCTGCTTTCGATAAGTCTCTA
GCCATTTAAAATTTTTGATGACCTGCTGCGACGCTTTTTTTCTGGCAAGATAGTCTTGTAAATGCGGGCC
AAGATCTGCACACTGGTATTTCGGTTTTTGGGGCCGCGGGCGGCGACGGGGCCCGTGCGTCCCAGCGCAC
ATGTTCGGCGAGGCGGGGCCTGCGAGCGCGGCCACCGAGAATCGGACGGGGGTAGTCTCAAGCTGGCCGG
CCTGCTCTGGTGCCTGGCCTCGCGCCGCCGTGTATCGCCCCGCCCTGGGCGGCAAGGCTGGCCCGGTCGG
CACCAGTTGCGTGAGCGGAAAGATGGCCGCTTCCCGGCCCTGCTGCAGGGAGCTCAAAATGGAGGACGCG
GCGCTCGGGAGAGCGGGCGGGTGAGTCACCCACACAAAGGAAAAGGGCCTTTCCGTCCTCAGCCGTCGCT
TCATGTGACTCCACGGAGTACCGGGCGCCGTCCAGGCACCTCGATTAGTTCTCGAGCTTTTGGAGTACGT
CGTCTTTAGGTTGGGGGGAGGGGTTTTATGCGATGGAGTTTCCCCACACTGAGTGGGTGGAGACTGAAGT
TAGGCCAGCTTGGCACTTGATGTAATTCTCCTTGGAATTTGCCCTTTTTGAGTTTGGATCTTGGTTCATT
CTCAAGCCTCAGACAGTGGTTCAAAGTTTTTTTCTTCCATTTCAGGTGTCGTGAAGCGGCCGCCATGCTA
GTAAATTGTCCGCTAAATTCTGGCCGTTTTTGGCTTTTTTGTTAGACGGATCCATAACTTCGTATAATGT
ATGCTATACGAAGTTATGCCACCATGTCTAGACTGGACAAGAGCAAAGTCATAAACGGAGCTCTGGAATT
ACTCAATGGTGTCGGTATCGAAGGCCTGACGACAAGGAAACTCGCTCAAAAGCTGGGAGTTGAGCAGCCT
ACCCTGTACTGGCACGTGAAGAACAAGCGGGCCCTGCTCGATGCCCTGCCAATCGAGATGCTGGACAGGC
ATCATACCCACTTCTGCCCCCTGGAAGGCGAGTCATGGCAAGACTTTCTGCGGAACAACGCCAAGTCATA
CCGCTGTGCTCTCCTCTCACATCGCGACGGGGCTAAAGTGCATCTCGGCACCCGCCCAACAGAGAAACAG
TACGAAACCCTGGAAAATCAGCTCGCGTTCCTGTGTCAGCAAGGCTTCTCCCTGGAGAACGCACTGTACG
CTCTGTCCGCCGTGGGCCACTTTACACTGGGCTGCGTATTGGAGGAACAGGAGCATCAAGTAGCAAAAGA
GGAAAGAGAGACACCTACCACCGATTCTATGCCCCCACTTCTGAGACAAGCAATTGAGCTGTTCGACCGG
CAGGGAGCCGAACCTGCCTTCCTTTTCGGCCTGGAACTAATCATATGTGGCCTGGAGAAACAGCTAAAGT
GCGAAAGCGGCGGGCCGACCGACGCCCTTGACGATTTTGACTTAGACATGCTCCCAGCCGATGCCCTTGA
CGACTTTGACCTTGATATGCTGCCTGCTGACGCTCTTGACGATTTTGACCTTGACATGCTCCCCGGGTAA
CTAAGTAAGGATCCGCGGCCGCACTAGAGGAATTCCGCCCCTCTCCCCCCCCCCCCTCTCCCTCCCCCCC
CCTAACGTTACTGGCCGAAGCCGCTTGGAATAAGGCCGGTGTGCGTTTGTCTATATGTTATTTTCCACCA
TATTGCCGTCTTTTGGCAATGTGAGGGCCCGGAAACCTGGCCCTGTCTTCTTGACGAGCATTCCTAGGGG
TCTTTCCCCTCTCGCCAAAGGAATGCAAGGTCTGTTGAATGTCGTGAAGGAAGCAGTTCCTCTGGAAGCT
TCTTGAAGACAAACAACGTCTGTAGCGACCCTTTGCAGGCAGCGGAACCCCCCACCTGGCGACAGGTGCC
TCTGCGGCCAAAAGCCACGTGTATAAGATACACCTGCAAAGGCGGCACAACCCCAGTGCCACGTTGTGAG
TTGGATAGTTGTGGAAAGAGTCAAATGGCTCTCCTCAAGCGTATTCAACAAGGGGCTGAAGGATGCCCAG
AAGGTACCCCATTGTATGGGATCTGATCTGGGGCCTCGGTGCACATGCTTTACATGTGTTTAGTCGAGGT
TAAAAAAACGTCTAGGCCCCCCGAACCACGGGGACGTGGTTTTCCTTTGAAAAACACGATGATAAGCTTA
CCGGTCCACCATGGTGAGCAAGGGCGAGGAGCTGTTCACCGGGGTGGTGCCCATCCTGGTCGAGCTGGAC
GGCGACGTAAACGGCCACAAGTTCAGCGTGTCCGGCGAGGGCGAGGGCGATGCCACCTACGGCAAGCTGA
CCCTGAAGTTCATCTGCACCACCGGCAAGCTGCCCGTGCCCTGGCCCACCCTCGTGACCACCCTGACCTA
CGGCGTGCAGTGCTTCAGCCGCTACCCCGACCACATGAAGCAGCACGACTTCTTCAAGTCCGCCATGCCC
GAAGGCTACGTCCAGGAGCGCACCATCTTCTTCAAGGACGACGGCAACTACAAGACCCGCGCCGAGGTGA
AGTTCGAGGGCGACACCCTGGTGAACCGCATCGAGCTGAAGGGCATCGACTTCAAGGAGGACGGCAACAT
CCTGGGGCACAAGCTGGAGTACAACTACAACAGCCACAACGTCTATATCATGGCCGACAAGCAGAAGAAC
GGCATCAAGGTGAACTTCAAGATCCGCCACAACATCGAGGACGGCAGCGTGCAGCTCGCCGACCACTACC
AGCAGAACACCCCCATCGGCGACGGCCCCGTGCTGCTGCCCGACAACCACTACCTGAGCACCCAGTCCGC
CCTGAGCAAAGACCCCAACGAGAAGCGCGATCACATGGTCCTGCTGGAGTTCGTGACCGCCGCCGGGATC
ACTCTCGGCATGGACGAGCTGTACAAGTAAGCATGCCCGACGGCGAGGATCTCGTCGTGACCCATGGCGA
TGCCTGCTTGCCGAATATCATGGTGGAAAATGGCCGCTTTTCTGGATTCATCGACTGTGGCCGGCTGGGT
GTGGCGGACCGCTATCAGGACATAGCGTTGGCTACCCGTGATATTGCTGAAGAGCTTGGCGGCGAATGGG
CTGACCGCTTCCTCGTGCTTTACGGTATCGCCGCTCCCGATTCGCAGCGCATCGCCTTCTATCGCCTTCT
TGACGAGTTCTTCTGATGTACAAGTAAAGCGGCCGCGACTCTAGATCATAATCAGCCATACCACATTTGT
AGAGGTTTTACTTGCTTTAAAAAACCTCCCACACCTCCCCCTGAACCTGAAACATAAAATGAATGCAATT
GTTGTTGTTTAGTCCCTCCCAATTCGATATCAAGCTTATCGCGATAGATCCTAATCAACCTCTGGATTAC
AAAATTTGTGAAAGATTGACTGGTATTCTTAACTATGTTGCTCCTTTTACGCTATGTGGATACGCTGCTT
TAATGCCTTTGTATCATGCTATTGCTTCCCGTATGGCTTTCATTTTCTCCTCCTTGTATAAATCCTGGTT
GCTGTCTCTTTATGAGGAGTTGTGGCCCGTTGTCAGGCAACGTGGCGTGGTGTGCACTGTGTTTGCTGAC
GCAACCCCCACTGGTTGGGGCATTGCCACCACCTGTCAGCTCCTTTCCGGGACTTTCGCTTTCCCCCTCC
CTATTGCCACGGCGGAACTCATCGCCGCCTGCCTTGCCCGCTGCTGGACAGGGGCTCGGCTGTTGGGCAC
TGACAATTCCGTGGTGTTGTCGGGGAAATCATCGTCCTTTCCTTGGCTGCTCGCCTGTGTTGCCACCTGG
ATTCTGCGCGGGACGTCCTTCTGCTACGTCCCTTCGGCCCTCAATCCAGCGGACCTTCCTTCCCGCGGCC
TGCTGCCGGCTCTGCGGCCTCTTCCGCGTCTTCGCCTTCGCCCTCAGACGAGTCGGATCTCCCTTTGGGC
CGCCTCCCCGCCTGAGATCCTTTAAGACCAATGACTTACAAGGCAGCTGTAGATCTTAGCCACTTTTTAA
AAGAAAAGGGGGGACTGGAAGGGCTAATTCACTCCCAACGAAGACAAGATCTGCTTTTTGCTTGTACTGG
GTCTCTCTGGTTAGACCAGATCTGAGCCTGGGAGCTCTCTGGCTAACTAGGGAACCCACTGCTTAAGCCT
CAATAAAGCTTGCCTTGAGTGCTTCAAGTAGTGTGTGCCCGTCTGTTGTGTGACTCTGGTAACTAGAGAT
CCCTCAGACCCTTTTAGTCAGTGTGGAAAATCTCTAGCAGTAGTAGTTCATGTCATCTTATTATTCAGTA
TTTATAACTTGCAAAGAAATGAATATCAGAGAGTGAGAGGCCCGGGTTAATTAAGGAAAGGGCTAGATCA
TTCTTGAAGACGAAAGGGCCTCGTGATACGCCTATTTTTATAGGTTAATGTCATGATAATAATGGTTTCT
TAGACGTCAGGTGGCACTTTTCGGGGAAATGTGCGCGGAACCCCTATTTGTTTATTTTTCTAAATACATT
CAAATATGTATCCGCTCATGAGACAATAACCCTGATAAATGCTTCAATAATATTGAAAAAGGAAGAGTAT
GAGTATTCAACATTTCCGTGTCGCCCTTATTCCCTTTTTTGCGGCATTTTGCCTTCCTGTTTTTGCTCAC
CCAGAAACGCTGGTGAAAGTAAAAGATGCTGAAGATCAGTTGGGTGCACGAGTGGGTTACATCGAACTGG
ATCTCAACAGCGGTAAGATCCTTGAGAGTTTTCGCCCCGAAGAACGTTTTCCAATGATGAGCACTTTTAA
AGTTCTGCTATGTGGCGCGGTATTATCCCGTGTTGACGCCGGGCAAGAGCAACTCGGTCGCCGCATACAC
TATTCTCAGAATGACTTGGTTGAGTACTCACCAGTCACAGAAAAGCATCTTACGGATGGCATGACAGTAA
GAGAATTATGCAGTGCTGCCATAACCATGAGTGATAACACTGCGGCCAACTTACTTCTGACAACGATCGG
AGGACCGAAGGAGCTAACCGCTTTTTTGCACAACATGGGGGATCATGTAACTCGCCTTGATCGTTGGGAA
CCGGAGCTGAATGAAGCCATACCAAACGACGAGCGTGACACCACGATGCCTGTAGCAATGGCAACAACGT
TGCGCAAACTATTAACTGGCGAACTACTTACTCTAGCTTCCCGGCAACAATTAATAGACTGGATGGAGGC
GGATAAAGTTGCAGGACCACTTCTGCGCTCGGCCCTTCCGGCTGGCTGGTTTATTGCTGATAAATCTGGA
GCCGGTGAGCGTGGGTCTCGCGGTATCATTGCAGCACTGGGGCCAGATGGTAAGCCCTCCCGTATCGTAG
TTATCTACACGACGGGGAGTCAGGCAACTATGGATGAACGAAATAGACAGATCGCTGAGATAGGTGCCTC
ACTGATTAAGCATTGGTAACTGTCAGACCAAGTTTACTCATATATACTTTAGATTGATTTAAAACTTCAT
TTTTAATTTAAAAGGATCTAGGTGAAGATCCTTTTTGATAATCTCATGACCAAAATCCCTTAACGTGAGT
TTTCGTTCCACTGAGCGTCAGACCCCGTAGAAAAGATCAAAGGATCTTCTTGAGATCCTTTTTTTCTGCG
CGTAATCTGCTGCTTGCAAACAAAAAAACCACCGCTACCAGCGGTGGTTTGTTTGCCGGATCAAGAGCTA
CCAACTCTTTTTCCGAAGGTAACTGGCTTCAGCAGAGCGCAGATACCAAATACTGTTCTTCTAGTGTAGC
CGTAGTTAGGCCACCACTTCAAGAACTCTGTAGCACCGCCTACATACCTCGCTCTGCTAATCCTGTTACC
AGTGGCTGCTGCCAGTGGCGATAAGTCGTGTCTTACCGGGTTGGACTCAAGACGATAGTTACCGGATAAG
GCGCAGCGGTCGGGCTGAACGGGGGGTTCGTGCACACAGCCCAGCTTGGAGCGAACGACCTACACCGAAC
TGAGATACCTACAGCGTGAGCTATGAGAAAGCGCCACGCTTCCCGAAGGGAGAAAGGCGGACAGGTATCC
GGTAAGCGGCAGGGTCGGAACAGGAGAGCGCACGAGGGAGCTTCCAGGGGGAAACGCCTGGTATCTTTAT
AGTCCTGTCGGGTTTCGCCACCTCTGACTTGAGCGTCGATTTTTGTGATGCTCGTCAGGGGGGCGGAGCC
TATGGAAAAACGCCAGCAACGCGGCCTTTTTACGGTTCCTGGCCTTTTGCTGGCCTTTTGCTCACATGTT
CTTTCCTGCGTTATCCCCTGATTCTGTGGATAACCGTATTACCGCCTTTGAGTGAGCTGATACCGCTCGC
CGCAGCCGAACGACCGAGCGCAGCGAGTCAGTGAGCGAGGAAGCGGAAGAGCGCCCAATACGCAAACCGC
CTCTCCCCGCGCGTTGGCCGATTCATTAATGCAGCAAGCTCATGGCTGACTAATTTTTTTTATTTATGCA
GAGGCCGAGGCCGCCTCGGCCTCTGAGCTATTCCAGAAGTAGTGAGGAGGCTTTTTTGGAGGCCTAGGCT
TTTGCAAAAAGCTCCCCGTGGCACGACAGGTTTCCCGACTGGAAAGCGGGCAGTGAGCGCAACGCAATTA
ATGTGAGTTAGCTCACTCATTAGGCACCCCAGGCTTTACACTTTATGCTTCCGGCTCGTATGTTGTGTGG
AATTGTGAGCGGATAACAATTTCACACAGGAAACAGCTATGACATGATTACGAATTTCACAAATAAAGCA
TTTTTTTCACTGCATTCTAGTTGTGGTTTGTCCAAACTCATCAATGTATCTTATCATGTCTGGATCAACT
GGATAACTCAAGCTAACCAAAATCATCCCAAACTTCCCACCCCATACCCTATTACCACTGCCAATTACCT
GTGGTTTCATTTACTCTAAACCTGTGATTCCTCTGAATTATTTTCATTTTAAAGAAATTGTATTTGTTAA
ATATGTACTACAAACTTAGTAGT
Features (pLannotate 1.2.2; 40 found; start..end, strand, type, name):
    377..634     +  LTR            5' LTR (truncated): truncated 5' long terminal repeat (LTR) from HIV-1
    681..806     +  misc_feature   HIV-1 Ψ: packaging signal of human immunodeficiency virus type 1
    790..1128    +  CDS            HIV-1 gag (fragment): gag protein from human immunodeficiency virus 1; gag
   1303..1536    +  misc_feature   RRE: The Rev response element (RRE) of HIV-1 allows for Rev-dependent mRNA export from the nucleus to the cytoplasm.
   1913..2013    +  CDS            Rev (fragment): human immunodeficiency virus 1 (HIV-1) Rev protein; rev; enhances nuclear export of unspliced and incompletely spliced viral mRNAs
   2058..2175    +  misc_feature   cPPT/CTS: central polypurine tract and central termination sequence of HIV-1
   2230..2500    +  protein_bind   tetracycline response element: contains seven copies of the tetracycline operator tetO tetracycline repressor TetR
   2511..2528    +  misc_feature   MCS (fragment): pUC18/19 multiple cloning site
   2533..2571    +  promoter       minimal CMV promoter: human cytomegalovirus (CMV) immediate early promoter
   2701..2725    +  protein_bind   attB1: mutant version of attB; recombination site for the Gateway® BP reaction BP Clonase™
   2768..2833    +  CDS            3xFLAG: three tandem FLAG® epitope tags, followed by an enterokinase cleavage site
   2846..5185    +  CDS            MEFV: MEFV_HUMAN - Also known as MEF, TRIM20 From Homo sapiens (Human).
   5203..5227    -  protein_bind   attB2: mutant version of attB; recombination site for the Gateway® BP reaction BP Clonase™
   5339..5374    +  promoter       PGK promoter (fragment): mouse phosphoglycerate kinase 1 promoter
   5392..5447    +  promoter       UbC promoter (fragment): human ubiquitin C promoter
   5460..5515    +  promoter       UbC promoter (fragment): human ubiquitin C promoter
   5526..6704    +  promoter       EF-1α promoter: strong constitutive promoter for human elongation factor EF-1α
   6718..6767    +  promoter       UbC promoter (fragment): human ubiquitin C promoter
   6774..6807    -  protein_bind   loxP: Cre-mediated recombination occurs in the 8-bp core sequence (GCATACAT). Cre recombinase
   6814..7511    +  CDS            rtTA3 (fragment): reverse tetracycline transactivator 3 activates expression from Tet-responsive promoters in the presence of doxycycline
   7441..7551    +  CDS            VP48: 3 tandem repeats of the minimal activation domain of herpes simplex virus VP16 (Cheng et al., 2013)
   7723..8185    +  misc_feature   IRES: internal ribosome entry site (IRES) of the encephalomyocarditis virus (EMCV)
   8201..8920    +  CDS            EGFP: the original enhanced GFP (Yang et al., 1996) mammalian codon-optimized
   8920..9186    +  CDS            NeoR/KanR (fragment): aminoglycoside phosphotransferase confers resistance to neomycin, kanamycin, and G418 (Geneticin®)
   9214..9297    +  CDS            large T antigen (fragment): large T antigen from SV40 (simian virus 40)
   9331..9351    +  misc_feature   MCS (fragment): pBluescript multiple cloning site
   9363..9951    +  misc_feature   WPRE: woodchuck hepatitis virus posttranscriptional regulatory element
   9959..10024   +  CDS            nef (fragment): NEF_HV1Z2 - Experimental evidence at protein level: Swiss-Prot protein existence level 1. Extracellular Nef protein targets CD4(+) T-lymphocytes for apoptosis by interacting with CXCR4 surface receptors. From Human immunodeficiency virus type 1 group M subtype D (isolate Z2/CDC-Z34) (HIV-1).
  10026..10259   +  LTR            3' LTR (ΔU3): self-inactivating 3' long terminal repeat (LTR) from HIV-1
  10464..10568   +  promoter       AmpR promoter: bla
  10569..11429   +  CDS            AmpR: β-lactamase; bla; confers resistance to ampicillin, carbenicillin, and related antibiotics
  11600..12188   +  rep_origin     ori: high-copy-number ColE1/pMB1/pBR322/pUC origin of replication
  12371..12425   +  CDS            lacI (fragment): lac repressor; lacI; The lac repressor binds to the lac operator to inhibit transcription in E. coli. This inhibition can be relieved by adding lactose or isopropyl-β-D-thiogalactopyranoside (IPTG).
  12431..12524   +  rep_origin     SV40 ori (fragment): SV40 origin of replication
  12549..12586   +  CDS            lacI (fragment): lac repressor; lacI; The lac repressor binds to the lac operator to inhibit transcription in E. coli. This inhibition can be relieved by adding lactose or isopropyl-β-D-thiogalactopyranoside (IPTG).
  12599..12620   +  protein_bind   CAP binding site: CAP binding activates transcription in the presence of cAMP. E. coli catabolite activator protein
  12635..12665   +  promoter       lac promoter: promoter for the E. coli lac operon
  12669..12691   +  protein_bind   lac operator (fragment): The lac repressor binds to the lac operator to inhibit transcription in E. coli. This inhibition can be relieved by adding lactose or isopropyl-β-D-thiogalactopyranoside (IPTG). lac repressor encoded by lacI
  12723..12806   +  polyA_signal   SV40 poly(A) signal (fragment): SV40 polyadenylation signal
  12973..329     +  CDS            nef (fragment) (across the origin): NEF_HV1BR - Experimental evidence at protein level: Swiss-Prot protein existence level 1. Extracellular Nef protein targets CD4(+) T-lymphocytes for apoptosis by interacting with CXCR4 surface receptors (PubMed:14990729). From Human immunodeficiency virus type 1 group M subtype B (isolate BRU/LAI) (HIV-1).
