[The description below was written by a language model from this plasmid's Addgene catalogue record, the feature table of its GenBank file and pLannotate feature annotations shown in this document.]
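Description:
p21-P369S-MEFV is an HIV-1-based lentiviral expression plasmid of about 13 kb, built on the pInducer21 backbone, for doxycycline-inducible expression of a human MEFV (pyrin, TRIM20) variant carrying the p.P369S substitution. In bacteria it is maintained through a high-copy ColE1/pUC-type origin and selected with ampicillin via the β-lactamase gene. The viral portion has a truncated 5' LTR, the Ψ packaging signal with a gag fragment, the Rev response element, cPPT/CTS, WPRE and a self-inactivating ΔU3 3' LTR. This layout lets the region between the LTRs be packaged into particles when helper functions are supplied in trans, then integrated into target cells.

The payload is an all-in-one Tet-On system. A tetracycline response element with seven tetO copies joined to a minimal CMV promoter (TRE2) drives the MEFV coding sequence, which carries an N-terminal 3xFLAG tag. The insert is flanked by attB1 and attB2 sites left by Gateway recombination. Downstream, a constitutive promoter drives rtTA3, followed by an EMCV IRES and EGFP. The automated annotation calls this promoter EF-1α, with small UbC- and PGK-like fragments around it. Transduced cells therefore express the reverse transactivator and are marked by green fluorescence, while tagged pyrin is produced only once doxycycline lets rtTA3 bind the TRE. A loxP site and short fragments called as NeoR, SV40 and lac sequences are also annotated, and these appear to be backbone remnants rather than functional cassettes. The deposited GenBank file has no feature annotations, so these details come from the automated annotation of the sequenced plasmid.

The associated publication indicates use in studying pyrin inflammasome activation in familial Mediterranean fever.
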