Addgene plasmid #134712: p21-P369S-MEFV
Purpose: Lentiviral expression of human MEFV P369S after doxycycline administration
Depositing lab: Thomas Henry. Depositing organization: INSERM U1111,Centre International de Recherche en Infectiologie (CIRI). Publication: Pyrin dephosphorylation is sufficient to trigger inflammasome activation in familial Mediterranean fever patients. Magnotti F, Lefeuvre L, Benezech S, Malsot T, Waeckel L, Martin A, Kerever S, Chirita D, Desjonqueres M, Duquesne A, Gerfaud-Valentin M, Laurent A, Seve P, Popoff MR, Walzer T, Belot A, Jamilloux Y, Henry T. EMBO Mol Med. 2019 Oct 7:e10547. doi: 10.15252/emmm.201910547. PubMed 31589380.
Backbone
  Vector backbone: PInducer21
  Vector type: Lentiviral
Growth in bacteria
  Bacterial resistance: Ampicillin, 100 μg/mL
  Growth temperature: 37°C
  Growth strain: NEB Stable
  Copy number: High Copy
Gene/Insert
  Gene/Insert name: MEFV
  Species: H. sapiens (human)
  Mutation: p.P369S
  Entrez Gene: MEFV (a.k.a. FMF, MEF, PAAND, TRIM20)
  Promoter: TRE2 (Dox-inducible)
  Tag / fusion protein: 3xFlag (N terminal on insert)
  Cloning method: Gateway Cloning
Terms and licenses: Academic/Nonprofit Terms; Industry Terms: Not Available to Industry
How to cite: p21-P369S-MEFV was a gift from Thomas Henry (Addgene plasmid # 134712 ; http://n2t.net/addgene:134712 ; RRID:Addgene_134712)
